Addgene plasmid #122341: eSpCas9-EF-Gsk3b(new)
Purpose: Expresses sgRNA targeting mouse Gsk3b and eSpCas9 in mammalian cells
Depositing lab: Hiroshi Ochiai. Depositing organization: Hiroshima University. Publication: Genome-wide kinetic properties of transcriptional bursting in mouse embryonic stem cells. Ochiai H, Hayashi T, Umeda M, Yoshimura M, Harada A, Shimizu Y, Nakano K, Saitoh N, Liu Z, Yamamoto T, Okamura T, Ohkawa Y, Kimura H, Nikaido I. Sci Adv. 2020 Jun 17;6(25):eaaz6699. doi: 10.1126/sciadv.aaz6699. eCollection 2020 Jun. PubMed 32596448.
Backbone
  Vector backbone: eSpCas9(1.1)
  Backbone size w/o insert (bp): 8499
  Total vector size (bp): 8519
  Modifications to backbone: We applied an optimized sgRNA design (sgRNA(F+E)) (Chen et al., Cell, 2013)
  Vector type: Mammalian Expression
Growth in bacteria
  Bacterial resistance: Ampicillin, 100 μg/mL
  Growth temperature: 37°C
  Growth strain: DH5alpha
  Copy number: High Copy
Gene/Insert
  Gene/Insert name: sgRNA for mouse Gsk3b
  gRNA/shRNA sequence: ACTCCACCTGAACAGCCCCC
  Species: Synthetic
  Cloning method: Restriction Enzyme; 5′ cloning site BbsI (destroyed during cloning); 3′ cloning site BbsI (destroyed during cloning)
  Sequencing primers: 5′ LKO1_5_primer
Terms and licenses: Academic/Nonprofit Terms; Industry Terms: Not Available to Industry
How to cite: eSpCas9-EF-Gsk3b(new) was a gift from Hiroshi Ochiai (Addgene plasmid # 122341 ; http://n2t.net/addgene:122341 ; RRID:Addgene_122341)
