[The description below was written by a language model from this plasmid's Addgene catalogue record and pLannotate feature annotations shown in this document.]
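Description:
eSpCas9-EF-Gsk3b(new) is an all-in-one mammalian CRISPR expression plasmid of about 8.5 kb, built on the eSpCas9(1.1) backbone. It delivers both a single guide RNA against mouse Gsk3b and the enhanced-specificity Streptococcus pyogenes Cas9 nuclease. It is maintained in E. coli as a high-copy plasmid through a ColE1/pUC-type origin and selected with ampicillin via the bla gene. An f1/M13 phage origin is also present, along with short pBR322-derived bom and rop remnants. A single AAV2 inverted terminal repeat is annotated downstream of the Cas9 cassette. With only one ITR annotated, the record gives no indication that the plasmid is meant for AAV packaging.

The 20-nt Gsk3b-targeting spacer was cloned between BbsI sites, which were destroyed in the process. It sits downstream of the human U6 RNA polymerase III promoter and upstream of the guide scaffold. The depositor replaced the standard scaffold with the optimized sgRNA(F+E) design, which probably explains why the annotation software recognises the scaffold only as tracrRNA and gRNA scaffold fragments. The "EF" in the name may refer to this design, as no EF1α promoter is annotated. Cas9 is driven by a hybrid CBh-type promoter made up of the CMV enhancer, the chicken β-actin promoter and a hybrid CBA/MVM intron. The coding sequence ends in a nucleoplasmin nuclear localization signal followed by the bGH polyadenylation signal. The annotation identifies the nuclease as eSpCas9(1.1), carrying the K848A, K1003A and R1060A substitutions that reduce off-target cleavage.

The depositor and sequencing-verified records differ by a single nucleotide in length and show equivalent features. The plasmid is intended for transfection into mammalian cells to cut the Gsk3b locus, and the associated study used mouse embryonic stem cells. No mammalian selection marker or reporter is annotated.
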