Features (pLannotate 1.2.2; 18 found; start..end, strand, type, name):
    781..828     +  CDS            nucleoplasmin NLS: bipartite nuclear localization signal from nucleoplasmin
    862..973     +  polyA_signal   bGH poly(A) signal: bovine growth hormone polyadenylation signal
   1078..1218    +  repeat_region  AAV2 ITR: inverted terminal repeat of adeno-associated virus serotype 2 inverted
   1223..1274    -  misc_feature   bom (fragment): basis of mobility region from pBR322
   1293..1673    +  rep_origin     M13 ori (sequence partly withheld): M13 bacteriophage origin of replication; arrow indicates direction of (+) strand synthesis
   1749..1798    -  misc_feature   bom (fragment): basis of mobility region from pBR322
   1900..1935    -  CDS            rop (fragment): Rop protein, which maintains plasmids at low copy number; rop
   2030..2134    +  promoter       AmpR promoter: bla
   2135..2995    +  CDS            AmpR: β-lactamase; bla; confers resistance to ampicillin, carbenicillin, and related antibiotics
   3166..3754    +  rep_origin     ori: high-copy-number ColE1/pMB1/pBR322/pUC origin of replication
   3816..4056    +  promoter       U6 promoter: RNA polymerase III promoter for human U6 snRNA
   4104..4171    +  misc_RNA       tracrRNA (fragment): trans-activating CRISPR RNA for the Streptococcus pyogenes CRISPR/Cas9 system
   4178..4221    +  misc_RNA       gRNA scaffold (fragment): guide RNA scaffold for the Streptococcus pyogenes CRISPR/Cas9 system
   4268..4553    +  enhancer       CMV enhancer: human cytomegalovirus immediate early enhancer; contains an 18-bp deletion relative to the standard CMV enhancer
   4555..4832    +  promoter       chicken β-actin promoter: No description available
   4833..5061    +  intron         hybrid intron: hybrid between chicken β-actin (CBA) and minute virus of mice (MMV) introns (Gray et al., 2011)
   5199..6800    +  CDS            Cas9(N): N-terminal portion of Streptococcus pyogenes Cas9 (Zetsche et al., 2015)
   6801..780     +  CDS            Cas9(C) (across the origin): C-terminal portion of Streptococcus pyogenes Cas9 (Zetsche et al., 2015)
>Addgene plasmid #122341 | eSpCas9-EF-Gsk3b(new) | depositor full sequence | sequence record 233476 | eSpCas9-EF-Gsk3b(new) sequence 8519 bps
TCTATCCTGCCCAAGAGGAACAGCGATAAGCTGATCGCCAGAAAGAAGGACTGGGACCCTAAGAAGTACG
GCGGCTTCGACAGCCCCACCGTGGCCTATTCTGTGCTGGTGGTGGCCAAAGTGGAAAAGGGCAAGTCCAA
GAAACTGAAGAGTGTGAAAGAGCTGCTGGGGATCACCATCATGGAAAGAAGCAGCTTCGAGAAGAATCCC
ATCGACTTTCTGGAAGCCAAGGGCTACAAAGAAGTGAAAAAGGACCTGATCATCAAGCTGCCTAAGTACT
CCCTGTTCGAGCTGGAAAACGGCCGGAAGAGAATGCTGGCCTCTGCCGGCGAACTGCAGAAGGGAAACGA
ACTGGCCCTGCCCTCCAAATATGTGAACTTCCTGTACCTGGCCAGCCACTATGAGAAGCTGAAGGGCTCC
CCCGAGGATAATGAGCAGAAACAGCTGTTTGTGGAACAGCACAAGCACTACCTGGACGAGATCATCGAGC
AGATCAGCGAGTTCTCCAAGAGAGTGATCCTGGCCGACGCTAATCTGGACAAAGTGCTGTCCGCCTACAA
CAAGCACCGGGATAAGCCCATCAGAGAGCAGGCCGAGAATATCATCCACCTGTTTACCCTGACCAATCTG
GGAGCCCCTGCCGCCTTCAAGTACTTTGACACCACCATCGACCGGAAGAGGTACACCAGCACCAAAGAGG
TGCTGGACGCCACCCTGATCCACCAGAGCATCACCGGCCTGTACGAGACACGGATCGACCTGTCTCAGCT
GGGAGGCGACAAAAGGCCGGCGGCCACGAAAAAGGCCGGCCAGGCAAAAAAGAAAAAGTAAGAATTCCTA
GAGCTCGCTGATCAGCCTCGACTGTGCCTTCTAGTTGCCAGCCATCTGTTGTTTGCCCCTCCCCCGTGCC
TTCCTTGACCCTGGAAGGTGCCACTCCCACTGTCCTTTCCTAATAAAATGAGGAAATTGCATCGCATTGT
CTGAGTAGGTGTCATTCTATTCTGGGGGGTGGGGTGGGGCAGGACAGCAAGGGGGAGGATTGGGAAGAGA
ATAGCAGGCATGCTGGGGAGCGGCCGCAGGAACCCCTAGTGATGGAGTTGGCCACTCCCTCTCTGCGCGC
TCGCTCGCTCACTGAGGCCGGGCGACCAAAGGTCGCCCGACGCCCGGGCTTTGCCCGGGCGGCCTCAGTG
AGCGAGCGAGCGCGCAGCTGCCTGCAGGGGCGCCTGATGCGGTATTTTCTCCTTACGCATCTGTGCGGTA
TTTCACACCGCATA
[142 nt withheld, positions 1275-1416]
C
[141 nt withheld, positions 1418-1558]
CCTTTGACGTTGGAGTCCACGTTCTTT
[37 nt withheld, positions 1586-1622]
ACCCTATCTCGGGCTATTCTTTTGATTTATAAGGGATTTTGCCGATTTCGGCCTATTGGTTAAAAAATGA
GCTGATTTAACAAAAATTTAACGCGAATTTTAACAAAATATTAACGTTTACAATTTTATGGTGCACTCTC
AGTACAATCTGCTCTGATGCCGCATAGTTAAGCCAGCCCCGACACCCGCCAACACCCGCTGACGCGCCCT
GACGGGCTTGTCTGCTCCCGGCATCCGCTTACAGACAAGCTGTGACCGTCTCCGGGAGCTGCATGTGTCA
GAGGTTTTCACCGTCATCACCGAAACGCGCGAGACGAAAGGGCCTCGTGATACGCCTATTTTTATAGGTT
AATGTCATGATAATAATGGTTTCTTAGACGTCAGGTGGCACTTTTCGGGGAAATGTGCGCGGAACCCCTA
TTTGTTTATTTTTCTAAATACATTCAAATATGTATCCGCTCATGAGACAATAACCCTGATAAATGCTTCA
ATAATATTGAAAAAGGAAGAGTATGAGTATTCAACATTTCCGTGTCGCCCTTATTCCCTTTTTTGCGGCA
TTTTGCCTTCCTGTTTTTGCTCACCCAGAAACGCTGGTGAAAGTAAAAGATGCTGAAGATCAGTTGGGTG
CACGAGTGGGTTACATCGAACTGGATCTCAACAGCGGTAAGATCCTTGAGAGTTTTCGCCCCGAAGAACG
TTTTCCAATGATGAGCACTTTTAAAGTTCTGCTATGTGGCGCGGTATTATCCCGTATTGACGCCGGGCAA
GAGCAACTCGGTCGCCGCATACACTATTCTCAGAATGACTTGGTTGAGTACTCACCAGTCACAGAAAAGC
ATCTTACGGATGGCATGACAGTAAGAGAATTATGCAGTGCTGCCATAACCATGAGTGATAACACTGCGGC
CAACTTACTTCTGACAACGATCGGAGGACCGAAGGAGCTAACCGCTTTTTTGCACAACATGGGGGATCAT
GTAACTCGCCTTGATCGTTGGGAACCGGAGCTGAATGAAGCCATACCAAACGACGAGCGTGACACCACGA
TGCCTGTAGCAATGGCAACAACGTTGCGCAAACTATTAACTGGCGAACTACTTACTCTAGCTTCCCGGCA
ACAATTAATAGACTGGATGGAGGCGGATAAAGTTGCAGGACCACTTCTGCGCTCGGCCCTTCCGGCTGGC
TGGTTTATTGCTGATAAATCTGGAGCCGGTGAGCGTGGAAGCCGCGGTATCATTGCAGCACTGGGGCCAG
ATGGTAAGCCCTCCCGTATCGTAGTTATCTACACGACGGGGAGTCAGGCAACTATGGATGAACGAAATAG
ACAGATCGCTGAGATAGGTGCCTCACTGATTAAGCATTGGTAACTGTCAGACCAAGTTTACTCATATATA
CTTTAGATTGATTTAAAACTTCATTTTTAATTTAAAAGGATCTAGGTGAAGATCCTTTTTGATAATCTCA
TGACCAAAATCCCTTAACGTGAGTTTTCGTTCCACTGAGCGTCAGACCCCGTAGAAAAGATCAAAGGATC
TTCTTGAGATCCTTTTTTTCTGCGCGTAATCTGCTGCTTGCAAACAAAAAAACCACCGCTACCAGCGGTG
GTTTGTTTGCCGGATCAAGAGCTACCAACTCTTTTTCCGAAGGTAACTGGCTTCAGCAGAGCGCAGATAC
CAAATACTGTCCTTCTAGTGTAGCCGTAGTTAGGCCACCACTTCAAGAACTCTGTAGCACCGCCTACATA
CCTCGCTCTGCTAATCCTGTTACCAGTGGCTGCTGCCAGTGGCGATAAGTCGTGTCTTACCGGGTTGGAC
TCAAGACGATAGTTACCGGATAAGGCGCAGCGGTCGGGCTGAACGGGGGGTTCGTGCACACAGCCCAGCT
TGGAGCGAACGACCTACACCGAACTGAGATACCTACAGCGTGAGCTATGAGAAAGCGCCACGCTTCCCGA
AGGGAGAAAGGCGGACAGGTATCCGGTAAGCGGCAGGGTCGGAACAGGAGAGCGCACGAGGGAGCTTCCA
GGGGGAAACGCCTGGTATCTTTATAGTCCTGTCGGGTTTCGCCACCTCTGACTTGAGCGTCGATTTTTGT
GATGCTCGTCAGGGGGGCGGAGCCTATGGAAAAACGCCAGCAACGCGGCCTTTTTACGGTTCCTGGCCTT
TTGCTGGCCTTTTGCTCACATGTGAGGGCCTATTTCCCATGATTCCTTCATATTTGCATATACGATACAA
GGCTGTTAGAGAGATAATTGGAATTAATTTGACTGTAAACACAAAGATATTAGTACAAAATACGTGACGT
AGAAAGTAATAATTTCTTGGGTAGTTTGCAGTTTTAAAATTATGTTTTAAAATGGACTATCATATGCTTA
CCGTAACTTGAAAGTATTTCGATTTCTTGGCTTTATATATCTTGTGGAAAGGACGAAACACCGGTCAGGA
TTCTCGGTAAGAAGTTTAAGAGCTATGCTGGAAACAGCATAGCAAGTTTAAATAAGGCTAGTCCGTTATC
AACTTGAAAAAGTGGCACCGAGTCGGTGCTTTTTTGTTTTAGAGCTAGAAATAGCAAGTTAAAATAAGGC
TAGTCCGTTTTTAGCGCGTGCGCCAATTCTGCAGACAAATGGCTCTAGAGGTACCCGTTACATAACTTAC
GGTAAATGGCCCGCCTGGCTGACCGCCCAACGACCCCCGCCCATTGACGTCAATAGTAACGCCAATAGGG
ACTTTCCATTGACGTCAATGGGTGGAGTATTTACGGTAAACTGCCCACTTGGCAGTACATCAAGTGTATC
ATATGCCAAGTACGCCCCCTATTGACGTCAATGACGGTAAATGGCCCGCCTGGCATTGTGCCCAGTACAT
GACCTTATGGGACTTTCCTACTTGGCAGTACATCTACGTATTAGTCATCGCTATTACCATGGTCGAGGTG
AGCCCCACGTTCTGCTTCACTCTCCCCATCTCCCCCCCCTCCCCACCCCCAATTTTGTATTTATTTATTT
TTTAATTATTTTGTGCAGCGATGGGGGCGGGGGGGGGGGGGGGGCGCGCGCCAGGCGGGGCGGGGCGGGG
CGAGGGGCGGGGCGGGGCGAGGCGGAGAGGTGCGGCGGCAGCCAATCAGAGCGGCGCGCTCCGAAAGTTT
CCTTTTATGGCGAGGCGGCGGCGGCGGCGGCCCTATAAAAAGCGAAGCGCGCGGCGGGCGGGAGTCGCTG
CGACGCTGCCTTCGCCCCGTGCCCCGCTCCGCCGCCGCCTCGCGCCGCCCGCCCCGGCTCTGACTGACCG
CGTTACTCCCACAGGTGAGCGGGCGGGACGGCCCTTCTCCTCCGGGCTGTAATTAGCTGAGCAAGAGGTA
AGGGTTTAAGGGATGGTTGGTTGGTGGGGTATTAATGTTTAATTACCTGGAGCACCTGCCTGAAATCACT
TTTTTTCAGGTTGGACCGGTGCCACCATGGACTATAAGGACCACGACGGAGACTACAAGGATCATGATAT
TGATTACAAAGACGATGACGATAAGATGGCCCCAAAGAAGAAGCGGAAGGTCGGTATCCACGGAGTCCCA
GCAGCCGACAAGAAGTACAGCATCGGCCTGGACATCGGCACCAACTCTGTGGGCTGGGCCGTGATCACCG
ACGAGTACAAGGTGCCCAGCAAGAAATTCAAGGTGCTGGGCAACACCGACCGGCACAGCATCAAGAAGAA
CCTGATCGGAGCCCTGCTGTTCGACAGCGGCGAAACAGCCGAGGCCACCCGGCTGAAGAGAACCGCCAGA
AGAAGATACACCAGACGGAAGAACCGGATCTGCTATCTGCAAGAGATCTTCAGCAACGAGATGGCCAAGG
TGGACGACAGCTTCTTCCACAGACTGGAAGAGTCCTTCCTGGTGGAAGAGGATAAGAAGCACGAGCGGCA
CCCCATCTTCGGCAACATCGTGGACGAGGTGGCCTACCACGAGAAGTACCCCACCATCTACCACCTGAGA
AAGAAACTGGTGGACAGCACCGACAAGGCCGACCTGCGGCTGATCTATCTGGCCCTGGCCCACATGATCA
AGTTCCGGGGCCACTTCCTGATCGAGGGCGACCTGAACCCCGACAACAGCGACGTGGACAAGCTGTTCAT
CCAGCTGGTGCAGACCTACAACCAGCTGTTCGAGGAAAACCCCATCAACGCCAGCGGCGTGGACGCCAAG
GCCATCCTGTCTGCCAGACTGAGCAAGAGCAGACGGCTGGAAAATCTGATCGCCCAGCTGCCCGGCGAGA
AGAAGAATGGCCTGTTCGGAAACCTGATTGCCCTGAGCCTGGGCCTGACCCCCAACTTCAAGAGCAACTT
CGACCTGGCCGAGGATGCCAAACTGCAGCTGAGCAAGGACACCTACGACGACGACCTGGACAACCTGCTG
GCCCAGATCGGCGACCAGTACGCCGACCTGTTTCTGGCCGCCAAGAACCTGTCCGACGCCATCCTGCTGA
GCGACATCCTGAGAGTGAACACCGAGATCACCAAGGCCCCCCTGAGCGCCTCTATGATCAAGAGATACGA
CGAGCACCACCAGGACCTGACCCTGCTGAAAGCTCTCGTGCGGCAGCAGCTGCCTGAGAAGTACAAAGAG
ATTTTCTTCGACCAGAGCAAGAACGGCTACGCCGGCTACATTGACGGCGGAGCCAGCCAGGAAGAGTTCT
ACAAGTTCATCAAGCCCATCCTGGAAAAGATGGACGGCACCGAGGAACTGCTCGTGAAGCTGAACAGAGA
GGACCTGCTGCGGAAGCAGCGGACCTTCGACAACGGCAGCATCCCCCACCAGATCCACCTGGGAGAGCTG
CACGCCATTCTGCGGCGGCAGGAAGATTTTTACCCATTCCTGAAGGACAACCGGGAAAAGATCGAGAAGA
TCCTGACCTTCCGCATCCCCTACTACGTGGGCCCTCTGGCCAGGGGAAACAGCAGATTCGCCTGGATGAC
CAGAAAGAGCGAGGAAACCATCACCCCCTGGAACTTCGAGGAAGTGGTGGACAAGGGCGCTTCCGCCCAG
AGCTTCATCGAGCGGATGACCAACTTCGATAAGAACCTGCCCAACGAGAAGGTGCTGCCCAAGCACAGCC
TGCTGTACGAGTACTTCACCGTGTATAACGAGCTGACCAAAGTGAAATACGTGACCGAGGGAATGAGAAA
GCCCGCCTTCCTGAGCGGCGAGCAGAAAAAGGCCATCGTGGACCTGCTGTTCAAGACCAACCGGAAAGTG
ACCGTGAAGCAGCTGAAAGAGGACTACTTCAAGAAAATCGAGTGCTTCGACTCCGTGGAAATCTCCGGCG
TGGAAGATCGGTTCAACGCCTCCCTGGGCACATACCACGATCTGCTGAAAATTATCAAGGACAAGGACTT
CCTGGACAATGAGGAAAACGAGGACATTCTGGAAGATATCGTGCTGACCCTGACACTGTTTGAGGACAGA
GAGATGATCGAGGAACGGCTGAAAACCTATGCCCACCTGTTCGACGACAAAGTGATGAAGCAGCTGAAGC
GGCGGAGATACACCGGCTGGGGCAGGCTGAGCCGGAAGCTGATCAACGGCATCCGGGACAAGCAGTCCGG
CAAGACAATCCTGGATTTCCTGAAGTCCGACGGCTTCGCCAACAGAAACTTCATGCAGCTGATCCACGAC
GACAGCCTGACCTTTAAAGAGGACATCCAGAAAGCCCAGGTGTCCGGCCAGGGCGATAGCCTGCACGAGC
ACATTGCCAATCTGGCCGGCAGCCCCGCCATTAAGAAGGGCATCCTGCAGACAGTGAAGGTGGTGGACGA
GCTCGTGAAAGTGATGGGCCGGCACAAGCCCGAGAACATCGTGATCGAAATGGCCAGAGAGAACCAGACC
ACCCAGAAGGGACAGAAGAACAGCCGCGAGAGAATGAAGCGGATCGAAGAGGGCATCAAAGAGCTGGGCA
GCCAGATCCTGAAAGAACACCCCGTGGAAAACACCCAGCTGCAGAACGAGAAGCTGTACCTGTACTACCT
GCAGAATGGGCGGGATATGTACGTGGACCAGGAACTGGACATCAACCGGCTGTCCGACTACGATGTGGAC
CATATCGTGCCTCAGAGCTTTCTGGCCGACGACTCCATCGACAACAAGGTGCTGACCAGAAGCGACAAGA
ACCGGGGCAAGAGCGACAACGTGCCCTCCGAAGAGGTCGTGAAGAAGATGAAGAACTACTGGCGGCAGCT
GCTGAACGCCAAGCTGATTACCCAGAGAAAGTTCGACAATCTGACCAAGGCCGAGAGAGGCGGCCTGAGC
GAACTGGATAAGGCCGGCTTCATCAAGAGACAGCTGGTGGAAACCCGGCAGATCACAAAGCACGTGGCAC
AGATCCTGGACTCCCGGATGAACACTAAGTACGACGAGAATGACAAGCTGATCCGGGAAGTGAAAGTGAT
CACCCTGAAGTCCAAGCTGGTGTCCGATTTCCGGAAGGATTTCCAGTTTTACAAAGTGCGCGAGATCAAC
AACTACCACCACGCCCACGACGCCTACCTGAACGCCGTCGTGGGAACCGCCCTGATCAAAAAGTACCCTG
CGCTGGAAAGCGAGTTCGTGTACGGCGACTACAAGGTGTACGACGTGCGGAAGATGATCGCCAAGAGCGA
GCAGGAAATCGGCAAGGCTACCGCCAAGTACTTCTTCTACAGCAACATCATGAACTTTTTCAAGACCGAG
ATTACCCTGGCCAACGGCGAGATCCGGAAGGCGCCTCTGATCGAGACAAACGGCGAAACCGGGGAGATCG
TGTGGGATAAGGGCCGGGATTTTGCCACCGTGCGGAAAGTGCTGAGCATGCCCCAAGTGAATATCGTGAA
AAAGACCGAGGTGCAGACAGGCGGCTTCAGCAAAGAG
