Features (pLannotate 1.2.2; 18 found; start..end, strand, type, name):
    781..828     +  CDS            nucleoplasmin NLS: bipartite nuclear localization signal from nucleoplasmin
    862..973     +  polyA_signal   bGH poly(A) signal: bovine growth hormone polyadenylation signal
   1078..1218    +  repeat_region  AAV2 ITR: inverted terminal repeat of adeno-associated virus serotype 2 inverted
   1223..1274    -  misc_feature   bom (fragment): basis of mobility region from pBR322
   1293..1748    +  rep_origin     f1 ori (sequence partly withheld): f1 bacteriophage origin of replication; arrow indicates direction of (+) strand synthesis
   1749..1798    -  misc_feature   bom (fragment): basis of mobility region from pBR322
   1900..1935    -  CDS            rop (fragment): Rop protein, which maintains plasmids at low copy number; rop
   2030..2134    +  promoter       AmpR promoter: bla
   2135..2995    +  CDS            AmpR: β-lactamase; bla; confers resistance to ampicillin, carbenicillin, and related antibiotics
   3166..3754    +  rep_origin     ori: high-copy-number ColE1/pMB1/pBR322/pUC origin of replication
   3816..4056    +  promoter       U6 promoter: RNA polymerase III promoter for human U6 snRNA
   4104..4171    +  misc_RNA       tracrRNA (fragment): trans-activating CRISPR RNA for the Streptococcus pyogenes CRISPR/Cas9 system
   4178..4221    +  misc_RNA       gRNA scaffold (fragment): guide RNA scaffold for the Streptococcus pyogenes CRISPR/Cas9 system
   4268..4553    +  enhancer       CMV enhancer: human cytomegalovirus immediate early enhancer; contains an 18-bp deletion relative to the standard CMV enhancer
   4555..4678    +  promoter       chicken β-actin promoter (fragment): contains a 21-bp deletion relative to the standard chicken β-actin promoter
   4713..4736    +  promoter       chicken β-actin promoter (fragment): No description available
   4833..5060    +  intron         hybrid intron: hybrid between chicken β-actin (CBA) and minute virus of mice (MMV) introns (Gray et al., 2011)
   5198..780     +  CDS            eSpCas9(1.1) (across the origin): Cas9 endonuclease from the Streptococcus pyogenes Type II CRISPR/Cas system, mutated to improve targeting specificity (Slaymaker et al., 2016) carries the mutations K848A, K1003A, and R1060A
>Addgene plasmid #122341 | eSpCas9-EF-Gsk3b(new) | addgene full sequence | sequence record 238800 | Addgene NGS Result
TCTATCCTGCCCAAGAGGAACAGCGATAAGCTGATCGCCAGAAAGAAGGACTGGGACCCTAAGAAGTACG
GCGGCTTCGACAGCCCCACCGTGGCCTATTCTGTGCTGGTGGTGGCCAAAGTGGAAAAGGGCAAGTCCAA
GAAACTGAAGAGTGTGAAAGAGCTGCTGGGGATCACCATCATGGAAAGAAGCAGCTTCGAGAAGAATCCC
ATCGACTTTCTGGAAGCCAAGGGCTACAAAGAAGTGAAAAAGGACCTGATCATCAAGCTGCCTAAGTACT
CCCTGTTCGAGCTGGAAAACGGCCGGAAGAGAATGCTGGCCTCTGCCGGCGAACTGCAGAAGGGAAACGA
ACTGGCCCTGCCCTCCAAATATGTGAACTTCCTGTACCTGGCCAGCCACTATGAGAAGCTGAAGGGCTCC
CCCGAGGATAATGAGCAGAAACAGCTGTTTGTGGAACAGCACAAGCACTACCTGGACGAGATCATCGAGC
AGATCAGCGAGTTCTCCAAGAGAGTGATCCTGGCCGACGCTAATCTGGACAAAGTGCTGTCCGCCTACAA
CAAGCACCGGGATAAGCCCATCAGAGAGCAGGCCGAGAATATCATCCACCTGTTTACCCTGATCAATCTG
GGAGCCCCTGCCGCCTTCAAGTACTTTGACACCATCATCGACCGGAAGAGGTACACCAGCACCAAAGAGG
TGCTGGACGCCACCCTGATCCACCAGAGCATCACCGGCCTGTACGAGACACGGATCGACCTGTCTCAGCT
GGGAGGCGACAAAAGGCCGGCGGCCACGAAAAAGGCCGGCCAGGCAAAAAAGAAAAAGTAAGAATTCCTA
GAGCTCGCTGATCAGCCTCGACTGTGCCTTCTAGTTGCCAGCCATCTGTTGTTTGCCCCTCCCCCGTGCC
TTCCTTGACCCTGGAAGGTGCCACTCCCACTGTCCTTTCCTAATAAAATGAGGAAATTGCATCGCATTGT
CTGAGTAGGTGTCATTCTATTCTGGGGGGTGGGGTGGGGCAGGACAGCAAGGGGGAGGATTGGGAAGAGA
ATAGCAGGCATGCTGGGGAGCGGCCGCAGGAACCCCTAGTGATGGAGTTGGCCACTCCCTCTCTGCGCGC
TCGCTCGCTCACTGAGGCCGGGCGACCAAAGGTCGCCCGACGCCCGGGCTTTGCCCGGGCGGCCTCAGTG
AGCGAGCGAGCGCGCAGCTGCCTGCAGGGGCGCCTGATGCGGTATTTTCTCCTTACGCATCTGTGCGGTA
TTTCACACCGCATA
[95 nt withheld, positions 1275-1369]
T
[46 nt withheld, positions 1371-1416]
C
[141 nt withheld, positions 1418-1558]
CCTTTGACGTTGGAGTCCACGTTCTTT
[37 nt withheld, positions 1586-1622]
ACTCTATCTCGGGCTATTCTTTTGATTTATAAGGGATTTTGCCGATTTCGGTCTATTGGTTAAAAAATGA
GCTGATTTAACAAAAATTTAACGCGAATTTTAACAAAATATTAACGTTTACAATTTTATGGTGCACTCTC
AGTACAATCTGCTCTGATGCCGCATAGTTAAGCCAGCCCCGACACCCGCCAACACCCGCTGACGCGCCCT
GACGGGCTTGTCTGCTCCCGGCATCCGCTTACAGACAAGCTGTGACCGTCTCCGGGAGCTGCATGTGTCA
GAGGTTTTCACCGTCATCACCGAAACGCGCGAGACGAAAGGGCCTCGTGATACGCCTATTTTTATAGGTT
AATGTCATGATAATAATGGTTTCTTAGACGTCAGGTGGCACTTTTCGGGGAAATGTGCGCGGAACCCCTA
TTTGTTTATTTTTCTAAATACATTCAAATATGTATCCGCTCATGAGACAATAACCCTGATAAATGCTTCA
ATAATATTGAAAAAGGAAGAGTATGAGTATTCAACATTTCCGTGTCGCCCTTATTCCCTTTTTTGCGGCA
TTTTGCCTTCCTGTTTTTGCTCACCCAGAAACGCTGGTGAAAGTAAAAGATGCTGAAGATCAGTTGGGTG
CACGAGTGGGTTACATCGAACTGGATCTCAACAGCGGTAAGATCCTTGAGAGTTTTCGCCCCGAAGAACG
TTTTCCAATGATGAGCACTTTTAAAGTTCTGCTATGTGGCGCGGTATTATCCCGTATTGACGCCGGGCAA
GAGCAACTCGGTCGCCGCATACACTATTCTCAGAATGACTTGGTTGAGTACTCACCAGTCACAGAAAAGC
ATCTTACGGATGGCATGACAGTAAGAGAATTATGCAGTGCTGCCATAACCATGAGTGATAACACTGCGGC
CAACTTACTTCTGACAACGATCGGAGGACCGAAGGAGCTAACCGCTTTTTTGCACAACATGGGGGATCAT
GTAACTCGCCTTGATCGTTGGGAACCGGAGCTGAATGAAGCCATACCAAACGACGAGCGTGACACCACGA
TGCCTGTAGCAATGGCAACAACGTTGCGCAAACTATTAACTGGCGAACTACTTACTCTAGCTTCCCGGCA
ACAATTAATAGACTGGATGGAGGCGGATAAAGTTGCAGGACCACTTCTGCGCTCGGCCCTTCCGGCTGGC
TGGTTTATTGCTGATAAATCTGGAGCCGGTGAGCGTGGAAGCCGCGGTATCATTGCAGCACTGGGGCCAG
ATGGTAAGCCCTCCCGTATCGTAGTTATCTACACGACGGGGAGTCAGGCAACTATGGATGAACGAAATAG
ACAGATCGCTGAGATAGGTGCCTCACTGATTAAGCATTGGTAACTGTCAGACCAAGTTTACTCATATATA
CTTTAGATTGATTTAAAACTTCATTTTTAATTTAAAAGGATCTAGGTGAAGATCCTTTTTGATAATCTCA
TGACCAAAATCCCTTAACGTGAGTTTTCGTTCCACTGAGCGTCAGACCCCGTAGAAAAGATCAAAGGATC
TTCTTGAGATCCTTTTTTTCTGCGCGTAATCTGCTGCTTGCAAACAAAAAAACCACCGCTACCAGCGGTG
GTTTGTTTGCCGGATCAAGAGCTACCAACTCTTTTTCCGAAGGTAACTGGCTTCAGCAGAGCGCAGATAC
CAAATACTGTTCTTCTAGTGTAGCCGTAGTTAGGCCACCACTTCAAGAACTCTGTAGCACCGCCTACATA
CCTCGCTCTGCTAATCCTGTTACCAGTGGCTGCTGCCAGTGGCGATAAGTCGTGTCTTACCGGGTTGGAC
TCAAGACGATAGTTACCGGATAAGGCGCAGCGGTCGGGCTGAACGGGGGGTTCGTGCACACAGCCCAGCT
TGGAGCGAACGACCTACACCGAACTGAGATACCTACAGCGTGAGCTATGAGAAAGCGCCACGCTTCCCGA
AGGGAGAAAGGCGGACAGGTATCCGGTAAGCGGCAGGGTCGGAACAGGAGAGCGCACGAGGGAGCTTCCA
GGGGGAAACGCCTGGTATCTTTATAGTCCTGTCGGGTTTCGCCACCTCTGACTTGAGCGTCGATTTTTGT
GATGCTCGTCAGGGGGGCGGAGCCTATGGAAAAACGCCAGCAACGCGGCCTTTTTACGGTTCCTGGCCTT
TTGCTGGCCTTTTGCTCACATGTGAGGGCCTATTTCCCATGATTCCTTCATATTTGCATATACGATACAA
GGCTGTTAGAGAGATAATTGGAATTAATTTGACTGTAAACACAAAGATATTAGTACAAAATACGTGACGT
AGAAAGTAATAATTTCTTGGGTAGTTTGCAGTTTTAAAATTATGTTTTAAAATGGACTATCATATGCTTA
CCGTAACTTGAAAGTATTTCGATTTCTTGGCTTTATATATCTTGTGGAAAGGACGAAACACCGACTCCAC
CTGAACAGCCCCCGTTTAAGAGCTATGCTGGAAACAGCATAGCAAGTTTAAATAAGGCTAGTCCGTTATC
AACTTGAAAAAGTGGCACCGAGTCGGTGCTTTTTTGTTTTAGAGCTAGAAATAGCAAGTTAAAATAAGGC
TAGTCCGTTTTTAGCGCGTGCGCCAATTCTGCAGACAAATGGCTCTAGAGGTACCCGTTACATAACTTAC
GGTAAATGGCCCGCCTGGCTGACCGCCCAACGACCCCCGCCCATTGACGTCAATAGTAACGCCAATAGGG
ACTTTCCATTGACGTCAATGGGTGGAGTATTTACGGTAAACTGCCCACTTGGCAGTACATCAAGTGTATC
ATATGCCAAGTACGCCCCCTATTGACGTCAATGACGGTAAATGGCCCGCCTGGCATTGTGCCCAGTACAT
GACCTTATGGGACTTTCCTACTTGGCAGTACATCTACGTATTAGTCATCGCTATTACCATGGTCGAGGTG
AGCCCCACGTTCTGCTTCACTCTCCCCATCTCCCCCCCCTCCCCACCCCCAATTTTGTATTTATTTATTT
TTTAATTATTTTGTGCAGCGATGGGGGCGGGGGGGGGGGGGGGGCGCGCGCCRGGSGGGGGGGGGGGGGG
GGGGGGGGGGGGGGGGGGGGGGGGGGGGGGGGCGGCGGCAGCCAATCAGAGCGGCGCGCTCCGAAAGTTT
CCTTTTATGGCGAGGCGGCGGCGGCGGCGGCCCTATAAAAAGCGAAGCGCGCGGCGGGCGGGAGTCGCTG
CGCGCTGCCTTCGCCCCGTGCCCCGCTCCGCCGCCGCCTCGCGCCGCCCGCCCCGGCTCTGACTGACCGC
GTTACTCCCACAGGTGAGCGGGCGGGACGGCCCTTCTCCTCCGGGCTGTAATTAGCTGAGCAAGAGGTAA
GGGTTTAAGGGATGGTTGGTTGGTGGGGTATTAATGTTTAATTACCTGGAGCACCTGCCTGAAATCACTT
TTTTTCAGGTTGGACCGGTGCCACCATGGACTATAAGGACCACGACGGAGACTACAAGGATCATGATATT
GATTACAAAGACGATGACGATAAGATGGCCCCAAAGAAGAAGCGGAAGGTCGGTATCCACGGAGTCCCAG
CAGCCGACAAGAAGTACAGCATCGGCCTGGACATCGGCACCAACTCTGTGGGCTGGGCCGTGATCACCGA
CGAGTACAAGGTGCCCAGCAAGAAATTCAAGGTGCTGGGCAACACCGACCGGCACAGCATCAAGAAGAAC
CTGATCGGAGCCCTGCTGTTCGACAGCGGCGAAACAGCCGAGGCCACCCGGCTGAAGAGAACCGCCAGAA
GAAGATACACCAGACGGAAGAACCGGATCTGCTATCTGCAAGAGATCTTCAGCAACGAGATGGCCAAGGT
GGACGACAGCTTCTTCCACAGACTGGAAGAGTCCTTCCTGGTGGAAGAGGATAAGAAGCACGAGCGGCAC
CCCATCTTCGGCAACATCGTGGACGAGGTGGCCTACCACGAGAAGTACCCCACCATCTACCACCTGAGAA
AGAAACTGGTGGACAGCACCGACAAGGCCGACCTGCGGCTGATCTATCTGGCCCTGGCCCACATGATCAA
GTTCCGGGGCCACTTCCTGATCGAGGGCGACCTGAACCCCGACAACAGCGACGTGGACAAGCTGTTCATC
CAGCTGGTGCAGACCTACAACCAGCTGTTCGAGGAAAACCCCATCAACGCCAGCGGCGTGGACGCCAAGG
CCATCCTGTCTGCCAGACTGAGCAAGAGCAGACGGCTGGAAAATCTGATCGCCCAGCTGCCCGGCGAGAA
GAAGAATGGCCTGTTCGGAAACCTGATTGCCCTGAGCCTGGGCCTGACCCCCAACTTCAAGAGCAACTTC
GACCTGGCCGAGGATGCCAAACTGCAGCTGAGCAAGGACACCTACGACGACGACCTGGACAACCTGCTGG
CCCAGATCGGCGACCAGTACGCCGACCTGTTTCTGGCCGCCAAGAACCTGTCCGACGCCATCCTGCTGAG
CGACATCCTGAGAGTGAACACCGAGATCACCAAGGCCCCCCTGAGCGCCTCTATGATCAAGAGATACGAC
GAGCACCACCAGGACCTGACCCTGCTGAAAGCTCTCGTGCGGCAGCAGCTGCCTGAGAAGTACAAAGAGA
TTTTCTTCGACCAGAGCAAGAACGGCTACGCCGGCTACATTGACGGCGGAGCCAGCCAGGAAGAGTTCTA
CAAGTTCATCAAGCCCATCCTGGAAAAGATGGACGACACCGAGGAACTGCTCGTGAAGCTGAACAGAGAG
GACCTGCTGCGGAAGCAGCGGACCTTCGACAACGGCAGCATCCCCCACCAGATCCACCTGGGAGAGCTGC
ACGCCATTCTGCGGCGGCAGGAAGATTTTTACCCATTCCTGAAGGACAACCGGGAAAAGATCGAGAAGAT
CCTGACCTTCCGCATCCCCTACTACGTGGGCCCTCTGGCCAGGGGAAACAGCAGATTCGCCTGGATGACC
AGAAAGAGCGAGGAAACCATCACCCCCTGGAACTTCGAGGAAGTGGTGGACAAGGGCGCTTCCGCCCAGA
GCTTCATCGAGCGGATGACCAACTTCGATAAGAACCTGCCCAACGAGAAGGTGCTGCCCAAGCACAGCCT
GCTGTACGAGTACTTCACCGTGTATAACGAGCTGACCAAAGTGAAATACGTGACCGAGGGAATGAGAAAG
CCCGCCTTCCTGAGCGGCGAGCAGAAAAAGGCCATCGTGGACCTGCTGTTCAAGACCAACCGGAAAGTGA
CCGTGAAGCAGCTGAAAGAGGACTACTTCAAGAAAATCGAGTGCTTCGACTCCGTGGAAATCTCCGGCGT
GGAAGATCGGTTCAACGCCTCCCTGGGCACATACCACGATCTGCTGAAAATTATCAAGGACAAGGACTTC
CTGGACAATGAGGAAAACGAGGACATTCTGGAAGATATCGTGCTGACCCTGACACTGTTTGAGGACAGAG
AGATGATCGAGGAACGGCTGAAAACCTATGCCCACCTGTTCGACGACAAAGTGATGAAGCAGCTGAAGCG
GCGGAGATACACCGGCTGGGGCAGGCTGAGCCGGAAGCTGATCAACGGCATCCGGGACAAGCAGTCCGGC
AAGACAATCCTGGATTTCCTGAAGTCCGACGGCTTCGCCAACAGAAACTTCATGCAGCTGATCCACGACG
ACAGCCTGACCTTTAAAGAGGACATCCAGAAAGCCCAGGTGTCCGGCCAGGGCGATAGCCTGCACGAGCA
CATTGCCAATCTGGCCGGCAGCCCCGCCATTAAGAAGGGCATCCTGCAGACAGTGAAGGTGGTGGACGAG
CTCGTGAAAGTGATGGGCCGGCACAAGCCCGAGAACATCGTGATCGAAATGGCCAGAGAGAACCAGACCA
CCCAGAAGGGACAGAAGAACAGCCGCGAGAGAATGAAGCGGATCGAAGAGGGCATCAAAGAGCTGGGCAG
CCAGATCCTGAAAGAACACCCCGTGGAAAACACCCAGCTGCAGAACGAGAAGCTGTACCTGTACTACCTG
CAGAATGGGCGGGATATGTACGTGGACCAGGAACTGGACATCAACCGGCTGTCCGACTACGATGTGGACC
ATATCGTGCCTCAGAGCTTTCTGGCCGACGACTCCATCGACAACAAGGTGCTGACCAGAAGCGACAAGAA
CCGGGGCAAGAGCGACAACGTGCCCTCCGAAGAGGTCGTGAAGAAGATGAAGAACTACTGGCGGCAGCTG
CTGAACGCCAAGCTGATTACCCAGAGAAAGTTCGACAATCTGACCAAGGCCGAGAGAGGCGGCCTGAGCG
AACTGGATAAGGCCGGCTTCATCAAGAGACAGCTGGTGGAAACCCGGCAGATCACAAAGCACGTGGCACA
GATCCTGGACTCCCGGATGAACACTAAGTACGACGAGAATGACAAGCTGATCCGGGAAGTGAAAGTGATC
ACCCTGAAGTCCAAGCTGGTGTCCGATTTCCGGAAGGATTTCCAGTTTTACAAAGTGCGCGAGATCAACA
ACTACCACCACGCCCACGACGCCTACCTGAACGCCGTCGTGGGAACCGCCCTGATCAAAAAGTACCCTGC
GCTGGAAAGCGAGTTCGTGTACGGCGACTACAAGGTGTACGACGTGCGGAAGATGATCGCCAAGAGCGAG
CAGGAAATCGGCAAGGCTACCGCCAAGTACTTCTTCTACAGCAACATCATGAACTTTTTCAAGACCGAGA
TTACCCTGGCCAACGGCGAGATCCGGAAGGCGCCTCTGATCGAGACAAACGGCGAAACCGGGGAGATCGT
GTGGGATAAGGGCCGGGATTTTGCCACCGTGCGGAAAGTGCTGAGCATGCCCCAAGTGAATATCGTGAAA
AAGACCGAGGTGCAGACAGGCGGCTTCAGCAAAGAG
